Addgene plasmid #119315: PHAGE-P CMVt N-HA hE6-AP I (AA 366-852)
Purpose: lentiviral vector for expression of HA-Tagged E6-AP I AA 366-852 in mammalian cells
Depositing lab: Peter Howley. Depositing organization: Harvard Medical School. Publication: Angelman syndrome-associated point mutations in the Zn-binding N-terminal (AZUL) domain of UBE3A ubiquitin ligase inhibit binding to the proteasome. Kuhnle S, Martinez-Noel G, Leclere F, Hayes SD, Harper JW, Howley PM. J Biol Chem. 2018 Sep 26. pii: RA118.004653. doi: 10.1074/jbc.RA118.004653. PubMed 30257870.
Backbone
  Vector backbone: PHAGE
  Backbone size w/o insert (bp): 7818
  Total vector size (bp): 9276
  Vector type: Lentiviral
  Selectable markers: Puromycin
Growth in bacteria
  Bacterial resistance: Ampicillin, 100 μg/mL
  Growth temperature: 37°C
  Growth strain: NEB Stable
  Copy number: Unknown
Gene/Insert
  Gene/Insert name: E6-AP I (alt name: UBE3A)
  Species: H. sapiens (human)
  Insert size (bp): 1461
  Mutation: Only AA 366-852
  Entrez Gene: UBE3A (a.k.a. ANCR, AS, E6-AP, EPVE6AP, HPVE6A, PIX1)
  Promoter: CMV
  Tag / fusion protein: HA (N terminal on backbone)
  Cloning method: Gateway Cloning
  Sequencing primers: 5′ CMV-F; 3′ MSCV-rev
Terms and licenses: Academic/Nonprofit Terms; Industry Terms: Not Available to Industry
How to cite: PHAGE-P CMVt N-HA hE6-AP I (AA 366-852) was a gift from Peter Howley (Addgene plasmid # 119315 ; http://n2t.net/addgene:119315 ; RRID:Addgene_119315)
