[The description below was written by a language model from this plasmid's Addgene catalogue record and pLannotate feature annotations shown in this document.]
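Description:
PHAGE-P CMVt N-HA hE6-AP I (AA 366-852) is a 9.3 kb HIV-1-based lentiviral expression vector built on the PHAGE backbone for delivering an HA-tagged fragment of the human ubiquitin ligase UBE3A (E6-AP, isoform I) into mammalian cells. It is propagated in E. coli through a high-copy ColE1/pUC-type origin with ampicillin resistance. The viral portion carries a truncated 5' LTR, the Ψ packaging signal with a short gag fragment, the RRE for Rev-dependent export of the genomic RNA, a cPPT/CTS, a WPRE to boost transcript expression, and a ΔU3 self-inactivating 3' LTR. The transfer RNA can therefore be packaged when helper functions are supplied in trans, while the integrated provirus lacks LTR promoter activity.

The payload is driven by the CMV enhancer and promoter. Immediately downstream lie two short tet operator-like matches and a fragment of a Tet-responsive promoter, which fits the "CMVt" name and suggests a tetracycline-repressible CMV promoter, although the record does not spell out this regulation. An N-terminal HA epitope supplied by the backbone precedes an attB1 site, the 1,461 bp UBE3A coding segment and attB2, reflecting insertion by Gateway recombination. The insert encodes only residues 366-852, so it lacks the amino-terminal part of the protein. A separate mouse PGK promoter expresses puromycin N-acetyltransferase, allowing selection of transduced cells. The associated publication concerns Angelman syndrome-associated mutations in the N-terminal zinc-binding AZUL domain of UBE3A and their effect on proteasome binding, so this truncation was plausibly used as a deletion construct in such interaction studies, though its specific role is not stated.
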