Features (pLannotate 1.2.2; 31 found; start..end, strand, type, name):
    377..634     +  LTR            5' LTR (truncated): truncated 5' long terminal repeat (LTR) from HIV-1
    681..806     +  misc_feature   HIV-1 Ψ: packaging signal of human immunodeficiency virus type 1
    790..1128    +  CDS            HIV-1 gag (fragment): gag protein from human immunodeficiency virus 1; gag
   1303..1536    +  misc_feature   RRE: The Rev response element (RRE) of HIV-1 allows for Rev-dependent mRNA export from the nucleus to the cytoplasm.
   1913..2013    +  CDS            Rev (fragment): human immunodeficiency virus 1 (HIV-1) Rev protein; rev; enhances nuclear export of unspliced and incompletely spliced viral mRNAs
   2058..2175    +  misc_feature   cPPT/CTS: central polypurine tract and central termination sequence of HIV-1
   2227..2530    +  enhancer       CMV enhancer: human cytomegalovirus immediate early enhancer
   2531..2734    +  promoter       CMV promoter: human cytomegalovirus (CMV) immediate early promoter
   2736..2755    +  promoter       PLtetO-1 promoter (fragment): modified phage lambda PL promoter with tet operator sites (Lutz and Bujard, 1997)
   2757..2776    +  promoter       PLtetO-1 promoter (fragment): modified phage lambda PL promoter with tet operator sites (Lutz and Bujard, 1997)
   2784..2817    +  promoter       TRE3GV promoter (fragment): 3rd-generation Tet-responsive promoter that can be activated by binding of Tet-On® 3G, optimized for retroviral and lentiviral vectors
   2908..2934    +  CDS            3xHA (fragment): three tandem HA epitope tags
   2951..2968    +  protein_bind   attB1 (fragment): mutant version of attB; core recombination site for the Gateway® BP reaction BP Clonase™
   2974..4434    +  CDS            UBE3A (fragment): UBE3A_HUMAN - Also known as E6AP From Homo sapiens (Human).
   4437..4461    -  protein_bind   attB2: mutant version of attB; recombination site for the Gateway® BP reaction BP Clonase™
   4480..4979    +  promoter       PGK promoter: mouse phosphoglycerate kinase 1 promoter
   5000..5599    +  CDS            PuroR: puromycin N-acetyltransferase; pac from Streptomyces alboniger; confers resistance to puromycin
   5666..6254    +  misc_feature   WPRE: woodchuck hepatitis virus posttranscriptional regulatory element
   6262..6327    +  CDS            nef (fragment): NEF_HV1Z2 - Experimental evidence at protein level: Swiss-Prot protein existence level 1. Extracellular Nef protein targets CD4(+) T-lymphocytes for apoptosis by interacting with CXCR4 surface receptors. From Human immunodeficiency virus type 1 group M subtype D (isolate Z2/CDC-Z34) (HIV-1).
   6329..6562    +  LTR            3' LTR (ΔU3): self-inactivating 3' long terminal repeat (LTR) from HIV-1
   6767..6871    +  promoter       AmpR promoter: bla
   6872..7732    +  CDS            AmpR: β-lactamase; bla; confers resistance to ampicillin, carbenicillin, and related antibiotics
   7903..8491    +  rep_origin     ori: high-copy-number ColE1/pMB1/pBR322/pUC origin of replication
   8674..8728    +  CDS            lacI (fragment): lac repressor; lacI; The lac repressor binds to the lac operator to inhibit transcription in E. coli. This inhibition can be relieved by adding lactose or isopropyl-β-D-thiogalactopyranoside (IPTG).
   8734..8827    +  rep_origin     SV40 ori (fragment): SV40 origin of replication
   8852..8889    +  CDS            lacI (fragment): lac repressor; lacI; The lac repressor binds to the lac operator to inhibit transcription in E. coli. This inhibition can be relieved by adding lactose or isopropyl-β-D-thiogalactopyranoside (IPTG).
   8902..8923    +  protein_bind   CAP binding site: CAP binding activates transcription in the presence of cAMP. E. coli catabolite activator protein
   8938..8968    +  promoter       lac promoter: promoter for the E. coli lac operon
   8976..8992    +  protein_bind   lac operator: The lac repressor binds to the lac operator to inhibit transcription in E. coli. This inhibition can be relieved by adding lactose or isopropyl-β-D-thiogalactopyranoside (IPTG). lac repressor encoded by lacI
   9026..9109    +  polyA_signal   SV40 poly(A) signal (fragment): SV40 polyadenylation signal
   9276..329     +  CDS            nef (fragment) (across the origin): NEF_HV1BR - Experimental evidence at protein level: Swiss-Prot protein existence level 1. Extracellular Nef protein targets CD4(+) T-lymphocytes for apoptosis by interacting with CXCR4 surface receptors (PubMed:14990729). From Human immunodeficiency virus type 1 group M subtype B (isolate BRU/LAI) (HIV-1).
>Addgene plasmid #119315 | PHAGE-P CMVt N-HA hE6-AP I (AA 366-852) | addgene full sequence | sequence record 237886 | Addgene NGS Result
TGGAAGGGCTAATTCACTCCCAAAGAAGACAAGATATCCTTGATCTGTGGATCTACCACACACAAGGCTA
CTTCCCTGATTAGCAGAACTACACACCAGGGCCAGGGGTCAGATATCCACTGACCTTTGGATGGTGCTAC
AAGCTAGTACCAGTTGAGCCAGATAAGGTAGAAGAGGCCAATAAAGGAGAGAACACCAGCTTGTTACACC
CTGTGAGCCTGCATGGGATGGATGACCCGGAGAGAGAAGTGTTAGAGTGGAGGTTTGACAGCCGCCTAGC
ATTTCATCACGTGGCCCGAGAGCTGCATCCGGAGTACTTCAAGAACTGCTGATATCGAGCTTGCTACAAG
GGACTTTCCGCTGGGGACTTTCCAGGGAGGCGTGGCCTGGGCGGGACTGGGGAGTGGCGAGCCCTCAGAT
CCTGCATATAAGCAGCTGCTTTTTGCCTGTACTGGGTCTCTCTGGTTAGACCAGATCTGAGCCTGGGAGC
TCTCTGGCTAACTAGGGAACCCACTGCTTAAGCCTCAATAAAGCTTGCCTTGAGTGCTTCAAGTAGTGTG
TGCCCGTCTGTTGTGTGACTCTGGTAACTAGAGATCCCTCAGACCCTTTTAGTCAGTGTGGAAAATCTCT
AGCAGTGGCGCCCGAACAGGGACTTGAAAGCGAAAGGGAAACCAGAGGAGCTCTCTCGACGCAGGACTCG
GCTTGCTGAAGCGCGCACGGCAAGAGGCGAGGGGCGGCGACTGGTGAGTACGCCAAAAATTTTGACTAGC
GGAGGCTAGAAGGAGAGAGATGGGTGCGAGAGCGTCAGTATTAAGCGGGGGAGAATTAGATCGCGATGGG
AAAAAATTCGGTTAAGGCCAGGGGGAAAGAAAAAATATAAATTAAAACATATAGTATGGGCAAGCAGGGA
GCTAGAACGATTCGCAGTTAATCCTGGCCTGTTAGAAACATCAGAAGGCTGTAGACAAATACTGGGACAG
CTACAACCATCCCTTCAGACAGGATCAGAAGAACTTAGATCATTATATAATACAGTAGCAACCCTCTATT
GTGTGCATCAAAGGATAGAGATAAAAGACACCAAGGAAGCTTTAGACAAGATAGAGGAAGAGCAAAACAA
AAGTAAGACCACCGCACAGCAAGCGGCCGGCCGCTGATCTTCAGACCTGGAGGAGGAGATATGAGGGACA
ATTGGAGAAGTGAATTATATAAATATAAAGTAGTAAAAATTGAACCATTAGGAGTAGCACCCACCAAGGC
AAAGAGAAGAGTGGTGCAGAGAGAAAAAAGAGCAGTGGGAATAGGAGCTTTGTTCCTTGGGTTCTTGGGA
GCAGCAGGAAGCACTATGGGCGCAGCGTCAATGACGCTGACGGTACAGGCCAGACAATTATTGTCTGGTA
TAGTGCAGCAGCAGAACAATTTGCTGAGGGCTATTGAGGCGCAACAGCATCTGTTGCAACTCACAGTCTG
GGGCATCAAGCAGCTCCAGGCAAGAATCCTGGCTGTGGAAAGATACCTAAAGGATCAACAGCTCCTGGGG
ATTTGGGGTTGCTCTGGAAAACTCATTTGCACCACTGCTGTGCCTTGGAATGCTAGTTGGAGTAATAAAT
CTCTGGAACAGATTTGGAATCACACGACCTGGATGGAGTGGGACAGAGAAATTAACAATTACACAAGCTT
AATACACTCCTTAATTGAAGAATCGCAAAACCAGCAAGAAAAGAATGAACAAGAATTATTGGAATTAGAT
AAATGGGCAAGTTTGTGGAATTGGTTTAACATAACAAATTGGCTGTGGTATATAAAATTATTCATAATGA
TAGTAGGAGGCTTGGTAGGTTTAAGAATAGTTTTTGCTGTACTTTCTATAGTGAATAGAGTTAGGCAGGG
ATATTCACCATTATCGTTTCAGACCCACCTCCCAACCCCGAGGGGACCCGACAGGCCCGAAGGAATAGAA
GAAGAAGGTGGAGAGAGAGACAGAGACAGATCCATTCGATTAGTGAACGGATCTCGACGGTATCGCCGAA
TTCACAAATGGCAGTATTCATCCACAATTTTAAAAGAAAAGGGGGGATTGGGGGGTACAGTGCAGGGGAA
AGAATAGTAGACATAATAGCAACAGACATACAAACTAAAGAATTACAAAAACAAATTACAAAAATTCAAA
ATTTTCGGGTTTATTACAGGGACAGCAGAGATCCAGTTTGGACTAGTGGAGTTCCGCGTTACATAACTTA
CGGTAAATGGCCCGCCTGGCTGACCGCCCAACGACCCCCGCCCATTGACGTCAATAATGACGTATGTTCC
CATAGTAACGCCAATAGGGACTTTCCATTGACGTCAATGGGTGGAGTATTTACGGTAAACTGCCCACTTG
GCAGTACATCAAGTGTATCATATGCCAAGTACGCCCCCTATTGACGTCAATGACGGTAAATGGCCCGCCT
GGCATTATGCCCAGTACATGACCTTATGGGACTTTCCTACTTGGCAGTACATCTACGTATTAGTCATCGC
TATTACCATGGTGATGCGGTTTTGGCAGTACATCAATGGGCGTGGATAGCGGTTTGACTCACGGGGATTT
CCAAGTCTCCACCCCATTGACGTCAATGGGAGTTTGTTTTGGCACCAAAATCAACGGGACTTTCCAAAAT
GTCGTAACAACTCCGCCCCATTGACGCAAATGGGCGGTAGGCGTGTACGGTGGGAGGTCTATATAAGCAG
AGCTCTCCCTATCAGTGATAGAGATCTCCCTATCAGTGATAGAGATCGTCGACGAGCTCGTTTAGTGAAC
CGTCAGATCGCCTGGAGACGCCATCCACGCTGTTTTGACCTCCATAGAAGACACCGGGACCGATCCAGCC
TCCGGACTCTAGCGTTTAAACGCTAGCCACCATGGCGTACCCATACGATGTTCCAGATTACGCTGCTCGA
GGTTATCAAACAAGTTTGTACAAAAAAGTTGGCGACACAAATCACAATGAAGAAGATGATGAAGAGCCCA
TCCCTGAGTCCAGCGAGCTGACACTTCAGGAACTTTTGGGAGAAGAAAGAAGAAACAAGAAAGGTCCTCG
AGTGGACCCCCTGGAAACTGAACTTGGTGTTAAAACCCTGGATTGTCGAAAACCACTTATCCCTTTTGAA
GAGTTTATTAATGAACCACTGAATGAGGTTCTAGAAATGGATAAAGATTATACTTTTTTCAAAGTAGAAA
CAGAGAACAAATTCTCTTTTATGACATGTCCCTTTATATTGAATGCTGTCACAAAGAATTTGGGATTATA
TTATGACAATAGAATTCGCATGTACAGTGAACGAAGAATCACTGTTCTCTACAGCTTAGTTCAAGGACAG
CAGTTGAATCCATATTTGAGACTCAAAGTTAGACGTGACCATATCATAGATGATGCACTTGTCCGGCTAG
AGATGATCGCTATGGAAAATCCTGCAGACTTGAAGAAGCAGTTGTATGTGGAATTTGAAGGAGAACAAGG
AGTTGATGAGGGAGGTGTTTCCAAAGAATTTTTTCAGCTGGTTGTGGAGGAAATCTTCAATCCAGATATT
GGTATGTTCACATACGATGAATCTACAAAATTGTTTTGGTTTAATCCATCTTCTTTTGAAACTGAGGGTC
AGTTTACTCTGATTGGCATAGTACTGGGTCTGGCTATTTACAATAACTGTATACTGGATGTACATTTTCC
CATGGTTGTCTACAGGAAGCTAATGGGGAAAAAAGGAACTTTTCGTGACTTGGGAGACTCTCACCCAGTT
CTATATCAGAGTTTAAAAGATTTATTGGAGTATGAAGGGAATGTGGAAGATGACATGATGATCACTTTCC
AGATATCACAGACAGATCTTTTTGGTAACCCAATGATGTATGATCTAAAGGAAAATGGTGATAAAATTCC
AATTACAAATGAAAACAGGAAGGAATTTGTCAATCTTTATTCTGACTACATTCTCAATAAATCAGTAGAA
AAACAGTTCAAGGCTTTTCGGAGAGGTTTTCATATGGTGACCAATGAATCTCCCTTAAAGTACTTATTCA
GACCAGAAGAAATTGAATTGCTTATATGTGGAAGCCGGAATCTAGATTTCCAAGCACTAGAAGAAACTAC
AGAATATGACGGTGGCTATACCAGGGACTCTGTTCTGATTAGGGAGTTCTGGGAAATCGTTCATTCATTT
ACAGATGAACAGAAAAGACTCTTCTTGCAGTTTACAACGGGCACAGACAGAGCACCTGTGGGAGGACTAG
GAAAATTAAAGATGATTATAGCCAAAAATGGCCCAGACACAGAAAGGTTACCTACATCTCATACTTGCTT
TAATGTGCTTTTACTTCCGGAATACTCAAGCAAAGAAAAACTTAAAGAGAGATTGTTGAAGGCCATCACG
TATGCCAAAGGATTTGGCATGCTGTAACCCAACTTTCTTGTACAAAGTGGTTCGATAACGAATTCTACCG
GGTAGGGGAGGCGCTTTTCCCAAGGCAGTCTGGAGCATGCGCTTTAGCAGCCCCGCTGGGCACTTGGCGC
TACACAAGTGGCCTCTGGCCTCGCACACATTCCACATCCACCGGTAGGCGCCAACCGGCTCCGTTCTTTG
GTGGCCCCTTCGCGCCACCTTCTACTCCTCCCCTAGTCAGGAAGTTCCCCCCCGCCCCGCAGCTCGCGTC
GTGCAGGACGTGACAAATGGAAGTAGCACGTCTCACTAGTCTCGTGCAGATGGACAGCACCGCTGAGCAA
TGGAAGCGGGTAGGCCTTTGGGGCAGCGGCCAATAGCAGCTTTGCTCCTTCGCTTTCTGGGCTCAGAGGC
TGGGAAGGGGTGGGTCCGGGGGCGGGCTCAGGGGCGGGCTCAGGGGCGGGGCGGGCGCCCGAAGGTCCTC
CGGAGGCCCGGCATTCTGCACGCTTCAAAAGCGCACGTCTGCCGCGCTGTTCTCCTCTTCCTCATCTCCG
GGCCTTTCGACCTGCAGCCCAAGCTTACCATGACCGAGTACAAGCCCACGGTGCGCCTCGCCACCCGCGA
CGACGTCCCCAGGGCCGTACGCACCCTCGCCGCCGCGTTCGCCGACTACCCCGCCACGCGCCACACCGTC
GATCCGGACCGCCACATCGAGCGGGTCACCGAGCTGCAAGAACTCTTCCTCACGCGCGTCGGGCTCGACA
TCGGCAAGGTGTGGGTCGCGGACGACGGCGCCGCGGTGGCGGTCTGGACCACGCCGGAGAGCGTCGAAGC
GGGGGCGGTGTTCGCCGAGATCGGCCCGCGCATGGCCGAGTTGAGCGGTTCCCGGCTGGCCGCGCAGCAA
CAGATGGAAGGCCTCCTGGCGCCGCACCGGCCCAAGGAGCCCGCGTGGTTCCTGGCCACCGTCGGCGTCT
CGCCCGACCACCAGGGCAAGGGTCTGGGCAGCGCCGTCGTGCTCCCCGGAGTGGAGGCGGCCGAGCGCGC
CGGGGTGCCCGCCTTCCTGGAGACCTCCGCGCCCCGCAACCTCCCCTTCTACGAGCGGCTCGGCTTCACC
GTCACCGCCGACGTCGAGGTGCCCGAAGGACCGCGCACCTGGTGCATGACCCGCAAGCCCGGTGCCTGAC
GCCCGCCCCACGACCCGCAGCGCCCGACCGAAAGGAGCGCACGACCCCATGCATCGATAGATCCTAATCA
ACCTCTGGATTACAAAATTTGTGAAAGATTGACTGGTATTCTTAACTATGTTGCTCCTTTTACGCTATGT
GGATACGCTGCTTTAATGCCTTTGTATCATGCTATTGCTTCCCGTATGGCTTTCATTTTCTCCTCCTTGT
ATAAATCCTGGTTGCTGTCTCTTTATGAGGAGTTGTGGCCCGTTGTCAGGCAACGTGGCGTGGTGTGCAC
TGTGTTTGCTGACGCAACCCCCACTGGTTGGGGCATTGCCACCACCTGTCAGCTCCTTTCCGGGACTTTC
GCTTTCCCCCTCCCTATTGCCACGGCGGAACTCATCGCCGCCTGCCTTGCCCGCTGCTGGACAGGGGCTC
GGCTGTTGGGCACTGACAATTCCGTGGTGTTGTCGGGGAAATCATCGTCCTTTCCTTGGCTGCTCGCCTG
TGTTGCCACCTGGATTCTGCGCGGGACGTCCTTCTGCTACGTCCCTTCGGCCCTCAATCCAGCGGACCTT
CCTTCCCGCGGCCTGCTGCCGGCTCTGCGGCCTCTTCCGCGTCTTCGCCTTCGCCCTCAGACGAGTCGGA
TCTCCCTTTGGGCCGCCTCCCCGCCTGAGATCCTTTAAGACCAATGACTTACAAGGCAGCTGTAGATCTT
AGCCACTTTTTAAAAGAAAAGGGGGGACTGGAAGGGCTAATTCACTCCCAACGAAGACAAGATCTGCTTT
TTGCTTGTACTGGGTCTCTCTGGTTAGACCAGATCTGAGCCTGGGAGCTCTCTGGCTAACTAGGGAACCC
ACTGCTTAAGCCTCAATAAAGCTTGCCTTGAGTGCTTCAAGTAGTGTGTGCCCGTCTGTTGTGTGACTCT
GGTAACTAGAGATCCCTCAGACCCTTTTAGTCAGTGTGGAAAATCTCTAGCAGTAGTAGTTCATGTCATC
TTATTATTCAGTATTTATAACTTGCAAAGAAATGAATATCAGAGAGTGAGAGGCCCGGGTTAATTAAGGA
AAGGGCTAGATCATTCTTGAAGACGAAAGGGCCTCGTGATACGCCTATTTTTATAGGTTAATGTCATGAT
AATAATGGTTTCTTAGACGTCAGGTGGCACTTTTCGGGGAAATGTGCGCGGAACCCCTATTTGTTTATTT
TTCTAAATACATTCAAATATGTATCCGCTCATGAGACAATAACCCTGATAAATGCTTCAATAATATTGAA
AAAGGAAGAGTATGAGTATTCAACATTTCCGTGTCGCCCTTATTCCCTTTTTTGCGGCATTTTGCCTTCC
TGTTTTTGCTCACCCAGAAACGCTGGTGAAAGTAAAAGATGCTGAAGATCAGTTGGGTGCACGAGTGGGT
TACATCGAACTGGATCTCAACAGCGGTAAGATCCTTGAGAGTTTTCGCCCCGAAGAACGTTTTCCAATGA
TGAGCACTTTTAAAGTTCTGCTATGTGGCGCGGTATTATCCCGTGTTGACGCCGGGCAAGAGCAACTCGG
TCGCCGCATACACTATTCTCAGAATGACTTGGTTGAGTACTCACCAGTCACAGAAAAGCATCTTACGGAT
GGCATGACAGTAAGAGAATTATGCAGTGCTGCCATAACCATGAGTGATAACACTGCGGCCAACTTACTTC
TGACAACGATCGGAGGACCGAAGGAGCTAACCGCTTTTTTGCACAACATGGGGGATCATGTAACTCGCCT
TGATCGTTGGGAACCGGAGCTGAATGAAGCCATACCAAACGACGAGCGTGACACCACGATGCCTGTAGCA
ATGGCAACAACGTTGCGCAAACTATTAACTGGCGAACTACTTACTCTAGCTTCCCGGCAACAATTAATAG
ACTGGATGGAGGCGGATAAAGTTGCAGGACCACTTCTGCGCTCGGCCCTTCCGGCTGGCTGGTTTATTGC
TGATAAATCTGGAGCCGGTGAGCGTGGGTCTCGCGGTATCATTGCAGCACTGGGGCCAGATGGTAAGCCC
TCCCGTATCGTAGTTATCTACACGACGGGGAGTCAGGCAACTATGGATGAACGAAATAGACAGATCGCTG
AGATAGGTGCCTCACTGATTAAGCATTGGTAACTGTCAGACCAAGTTTACTCATATATACTTTAGATTGA
TTTAAAACTTCATTTTTAATTTAAAAGGATCTAGGTGAAGATCCTTTTTGATAATCTCATGACCAAAATC
CCTTAACGTGAGTTTTCGTTCCACTGAGCGTCAGACCCCGTAGAAAAGATCAAAGGATCTTCTTGAGATC
CTTTTTTTCTGCGCGTAATCTGCTGCTTGCAAACAAAAAAACCACCGCTACCAGCGGTGGTTTGTTTGCC
GGATCAAGAGCTACCAACTCTTTTTCCGAAGGTAACTGGCTTCAGCAGAGCGCAGATACCAAATACTGTT
CTTCTAGTGTAGCCGTAGTTAGGCCACCACTTCAAGAACTCTGTAGCACCGCCTACATACCTCGCTCTGC
TAATCCTGTTACCAGTGGCTGCTGCCAGTGGCGATAAGTCGTGTCTTACCGGGTTGGACTCAAGACGATA
GTTACCGGATAAGGCGCAGCGGTCGGGCTGAACGGGGGGTTCGTGCACACAGCCCAGCTTGGAGCGAACG
ACCTACACCGAACTGAGATACCTACAGCGTGAGCTATGAGAAAGCGCCACGCTTCCCGAAGGGAGAAAGG
CGGACAGGTATCCGGTAAGCGGCAGGGTCGGAACAGGAGAGCGCACGAGGGAGCTTCCAGGGGGAAACGC
CTGGTATCTTTATAGTCCTGTCGGGTTTCGCCACCTCTGACTTGAGCGTCGATTTTTGTGATGCTCGTCA
GGGGGGCGGAGCCTATGGAAAAACGCCAGCAACGCGGCCTTTTTACGGTTCCTGGCCTTTTGCTGGCCTT
TTGCTCACATGTTCTTTCCTGCGTTATCCCCTGATTCTGTGGATAACCGTATTACCGCCTTTGAGTGAGC
TGATACCGCTCGCCGCAGCCGAACGACCGAGCGCAGCGAGTCAGTGAGCGAGGAAGCGGAAGAGCGCCCA
ATACGCAAACCGCCTCTCCCCGCGCGTTGGCCGATTCATTAATGCAGCAAGCTCATGGCTGACTAATTTT
TTTTATTTATGCAGAGGCCGAGGCCGCCTCGGCCTCTGAGCTATTCCAGAAGTAGTGAGGAGGCTTTTTT
GGAGGCCTAGGCTTTTGCAAAAAGCTCCCCGTGGCACGACAGGTTTCCCGACTGGAAAGCGGGCAGTGAG
CGCAACGCAATTAATGTGAGTTAGCTCACTCATTAGGCACCCCAGGCTTTACACTTTATGCTTCCGGCTC
GTATGTTGTGTGGAATTGTGAGCGGATAACAATTTCACACAGGAAACAGCTATGACATGATTACGAATTT
CACAAATAAAGCATTTTTTTCACTGCATTCTAGTTGTGGTTTGTCCAAACTCATCAATGTATCTTATCAT
GTCTGGATCAACTGGATAACTCAAGCTAACCAAAATCATCCCAAACTTCCCACCCCATACCCTATTACCA
CTGCCAATTACCTGTGGTTTCATTTACTCTAAACCTGTGATTCCTCTGAATTATTTTCATTTTAAAGAAA
TTGTATTTGTTAAATATGTACTACAAACTTAGTAGT
